>Addgene plasmid #10880 | pCCL cPPT PGK EGFP WPRE LTR H1 shSOD1 | addgene partial sequence | sequence record 17918 | 10880 with H1
GGATCTTATAAGTTCTGTATGAGACCACAGATCCCCAAGGATGAAGAGAGGCATGTTCAAGAGA
